>Addgene plasmid #213412 | pcDNA3.1-VcnCS-E1015A | addgene full sequence | sequence record 422215 | Addgene NGS Result
AAGTGCCACCTGACGTCGACGGATCGGGAGATCTCCCGATCCCCTATGGTGCACTCTCAGTACAATCTGC
TCTGATGCCGCATAGTTAAGCCAGTATCTGCTCCCTGCTTGTGTGTTGGAGGTCGCTGAGTAGTGCGCGA
GCAAAATTTAAGCTACAACAAGGCAAGGCTTGACCGACAATTGCATGAAGAATCTGCTTAGGGTTAGGCG
TTTTGCGCTGCTTCGCGATGTACGGGCCAGATATACGCGTTGACATTGATTATTGACTAGTTATTAATAG
TAATCAATTACGGGGTCATTAGTTCATAGCCCATATATGGAGTTCCGCGTTACATAACTTACGGTAAATG
GCCCGCCTGGCTGACCGCCCAACGACCCCCGCCCATTGACGTCAATAATGACGTATGTTCCCATAGTAAC
GCCAATAGGGACTTTCCATTGACGTCAATGGGTGGAGTATTTACGGTAAACTGCCCACTTGGCAGTACAT
CAAGTGTATCATATGCCAAGTACGCCCCCTATTGACGTCAATGACGGTAAATGGCCCGCCTGGCATTATG
CCCAGTACATGACCTTATGGGACTTTCCTACTTGGCAGTACATCTACGTATTAGTCATCGCTATTACCAT
GGTGATGCGGTTTTGGCAGTACATCAATGGGCGTGGATAGCGGTTTGACTCACGGGGATTTCCAAGTCTC
CACCCCATTGACGTCAATGGGAGTTTGTTTTGGCACCAAAATCAACGGGACTTTCCAAAATGTCGTAACA
ACTCCGCCCCATTGACGCAAATGGGCGGTAGGCGTGTACGGTGGGAGGTCTATATAAGCAGAGCTCTCTG
GCTAACTAGAGAACCCACTGCTTACTGGCTTATCGAAATTAATACGACTCACTATAGGGAGACCCAAGCT
GGCTAGCGTTTAAACTTAAGCTTGCCATGCCCGTCTTCCACACGCGCACCATCGAGAGCATCTTGGAGCC
CGTGGCTCAGCAGATCTCCCACCTGGTCATCATGCACGAGGAGGGGGAGGTAGACGGCAAGGCCATCCCG
GACCTCACCGCCCCCGTGTCGGCCGTGCAGGCCGCTGTCAGCAACCTGGTGCGGGTTGGAAAAGAAACTG
TGCAGACAACAGAAGACCAGATCTTGAAAAGGGATATGCCACCAGCATTCATCAAAGTAGAGAATGCCTG
CACCAAGCTCGTTCGAGCAGCCCAGATGCTGCAAGCAGATCCTTATTCAGTACCAGCTCGTGACTACCTA
ATTGATGGATCAAGAGGCATCCTTTCTGGAACATCAGACTTACTTCTGACATTTGATGAAGCGGAGGTCC
GTAAAATCATCCGTGTCTGCAAAGGAATATTGGAATATCTGACTGTGGCAGAAGTAGTAGAGACTATGGA
GGATTTGGTGACATATACAAAGAATCTAGGGCCAGGAATGACAAAGATGGCGAAAATGATCGATGAGAGA
CAACAGGAATTAACTCATCAGGAACATAGGGTTATGCTGGTGAACTCCATGAATACTGTGAAGGAGCTAT
TGCCTGTACTTATTTCAGCTATGAAGATCTTTGTAACCACAAAAAACACTAAAAGCCAGGGAATAGAAGA
GGCCTTGAAAAATCGCAATTTCACAGTAGAGAAAATGAGTGCTGAGATAAATGAAATAATCCGTGTATTA
CAACTCACTTCCTGGGATGAAGATGCCTGGGCCAGCAAGGACACTGAAGCCATGAAAAGAGCTTTAGCCC
TAATAGATTCAAAGATGAACCAGGCAAAAGGCTGGCTGAGAGATCCAAACGCACCTCCAGGGGATGCTGG
TGAGCAAGCAATAAGGCAGATCCTTGATGAAGCTGGAAAAGCAGGAGAATTGTGTGCAGGCAAAGAACGC
AGGGAGATTCTGGGAACATGCAAAACTTTGGGCCAAATGACTGATCAACTTGCTGATCTCCGAGCTAGAG
GACAGGGTGCTACACCGATGGCAATGCAGAAGGCACAGCAGGTGTCACAAGGCCTGGATTTGCTCACTGC
AAAAGTGGAGAATGCAGCCCGGAAATTGGAGGCCATGACAAACTCTAAGCAGGCTATTGCAAAGAAGATT
GATGCTGCTCAGAACTGGCTTGCGGATCCCAACGGCGGAAGTGAAGGAGAAGAACACATTCGAGGAATTA
TGTCTGAAGCAAGGAAAGTTGCAGAATTGTGTGAGGAGCCTAAAGAAAGAGATGATATCCTTCGCTCCTT
GGGGGAAATCTCTGCTCTGACAGCTAAGCTGTCAGATCTGCGACGACATGGGAAAGGCGACTCTCCTGAG
GCCCGTGCATTGGCCAAGCAAATAGCTACATCACTTCAGAACTTACAGTCCAAAACAAACAGAGCTGTAG
CAAATACTAGGCCAGTTAAAGCTGCTGTCCATTTGGAGGGCAAGATTGAGCAAGCCCAGAGGTGGATAGA
TAATCCTACAGTTGATGATCGGGGAGTAGGCCAGGCAGCAATTCGGGGTTTGGTTGCAGAAGGTCGTCGT
CTAGCCAATGTCATGATGGGACCTTATCGTCAGGACCTGCTTGCCAAATGTGACCGTGTAGACCAGCTGG
CTGCTCAGCTTGCTGACCTTGCAGCAAGAGGGGAAGGAGAGTCTCCTCAGGCTAGGGCAATTGCTGCTCA
GCTTCAGGACTCCCTGAAGGATCTCAAAGCACGGATGCAAGAAGCAATGACCCAGGAGGTGTCTGATGTT
TTCAGTGACACTACAACCCCTATTAAGTTGTTAGCAGTAGCAGCCACTGCTCCTTCTGATACTCCCAATA
GAGAAGAGGTGTTTGAAGAAAGAGCAGCAAATTTTGAAAACCATGCTGCTAGACTGGGAGCAACAGCAGA
AAAAGCAGCTGCAGTTGGAACTGCTAATAAAACTACTGTGGAAGGCATTCAGGCAACAGTCAAATCTGCA
AGGGAGCTTACACCACAGGTAGTATCGGCTGCTCGAATCCTCCTGAGAAATCCTGGAAATCAAGCTGCTT
ATGAGCATTTTGAGACAATGAAAAACCAATGGATTGATAATGTAGAAAAGATGACAGGGCTGGTGGATGA
GGCCATCGATACCAAGTCTCTGTTGGATGCATCAGAAGAGGCTATTAAGAAGGATCTTGATAAATGTAAA
GTTGCAATGGCCAATATGCAACCTCAGATGCTGGTAGCTGGAGCCACCAGCATTGCTAGACGAGCGAACC
GCATCCTGCTTGTGGCAAAACGGGAGGTTGAAAATTCAGAAGACCCTAAATTCAGGGAGGCTGTTAAAGC
AGCTTCTGATGAGCTGAGCAAAACCATATCACCGATGGTAATGGATGCTAAAGCTGTAGCAGGAAATATC
TCTGATCCTGGTTTGCAGAAGAGTTTCTTGGATTCTGGATACAGGATTCTGGGAGCTGTGGCCAAAGTCA
GAGAAGCCTTTCAGCCTCAGGAGCCAGACTTTCCCCCTCCTCCTCCTGACCTAGAGCATCTCCATCTGAC
TGATGAGCTTGCTCCTCCAAAACCACCACTTCCAGAAGGTGAGGTTCCCCCACCCAGACCACCACCCCCT
GAAGAAAAAGATGAGGTCGAGATGGTGAGCAAGGGCGAGGAGACCACAATGGGCGTAATCAAGCCCGACA
TGAAGATCAAGCTGAAGATGGAGGGCAACGTGAATGGCCACGCCTTCGTGATCGAGGGCGAGGGCGAGGG
CAAGCCCTACGACGGCACCAACACCATCAACCTGGAGGTGAAGGAGGGAGCCCCCCTGCCCTTCTCCTAC
GACATTCTGACCACCGCGTTCGCCTACGGCAACAGGGCCTTCACCAAGTACCCCGACGACATCCCCAACT
ACTTCAAGCAGTCCTTCCCCGAGGGCTACTCTTGGGAGCGCACCATGACCTTCGAGGACAAGGGCATCGT
GAAGGTGAAGTCCGACATCTCCATGGAGGAGGACTCCTTCATCTACGAGATACACCTCAAGGGCGAGAAC
TTCCCCCCCAACGGCCCCGTGATGCAGAAGAAGACCACCGGCTGGGACGCCTCCACCGAGAGGATGTACG
TGCGCGACGGCGTGCTGAAGGGCGACGTCAAGCACAAGCTGCTGCTGGAGGGCGGCGGCCACCACCGCGT
TGACTTCAAGACCATCTACAGGGCCAAGAAGGCGGTGAAGCTGCCCGACTATCACTTTGTGGACCACCGC
ATCGAGATCCTGAACCACGACAAGGACTACAACAAGGTGACCGTTTACGAGAGCGCCGTGGCCCGCAACT
CCACCGACGGCATGGACGAGCTGTACAAGGCGGCCGCGGAGTTCCCAGAGCAGAAAGCAGGAGAAGCTAT
TAATCAGCCCATGATGATGGCTGCTAGGCAGTTGCATGACGAGGCTCGGAAATGGTCTAGCAAGGGTAAC
GACATCATTGCTGCTGCTAAACGAATGGCGCTGCTCATGGCTGAGATGTCACGCCTGGTGCGAGGAGGCA
GCGGAAACAAGCGTGCCCTCATCCAGTGTGCAAAAGATATTGCTAAGGCATCGGATGAAGTCACTCGATT
GGCCAAAGAGGTGGCCAAGCAATGTACTGATAAACGCATTAGAACAAACCTCTTACAGGTCTGTGAGCGA
ATCCCAACCATCAGCACGCAGCTCAAAATTCTTTCCACAGTGAAAGCTACCATGCTGGGCAGGACTAACA
TCAGCGATGAAGCTTCAGAACAGGCAACTGAGATGTTGGTTCATAACGCCCAGAACCTCATGCAGTCTGT
GAAGGAAACTGTGAGAGAAGCTGAAGCAGCATCCATTAAGATAAGAACAGATGCCGGATTCACTCTGCGC
TGGGTCAGAAAGACCCCATGGTATCAGGAATTCATGGTGAGCAAGGGCGAGGAGCTGTTCACCGGGGTGG
TGCCCATCCTGGTCGAGCTGGACGGCGACGTAAACGGCCACAAGTTCAGCGTGTCCGGCGAGGGCGAGGG
CGATGCCACCTACGGCAAGCTGACCCTGAAGCTGATCTGCACCACCGGCAAGCTGCCCGTGCCCTGGCCC
ACCCTCGTGACCACCCTGGGCTACGGCCTGCAGTGCTTCGCCCGCTACCCCGACCACATGAAGCAGCACG
ACTTCTTCAAGTCCGCCATGCCCGAAGGCTACGTCCAGGAGCGCACCATCTTCTTCAAGGACGACGGCAA
CTACAAGACCCGCGCCGAGGTGAAGTTCGAGGGCGACACCCTGGTGAACCGCATCGAGCTGAAGGGCATC
GACTTCAAGGAGGACGGCAACATCCTGGGGCACAAGCTGGAGTACAACTACAACAGCCACAACGTCTATA
TCACCGCCGACAAGCAGAAGAACGGCATCAAGGCCAACTTCAAGATCCGCCACAACATCGAGGACGGCGG
CGTGCAGCTCGCCGACCACTACCAGCAGAACACCCCCATCGGCGACGGCCCCGTGCTGCTGCCCGACAAC
CACTACCTGAGCTACCAGTCCAAACTGAGCAAAGACCCCAACGAGAAGCGCGATCACATGGTCCTGCTGG
AGTTCGTGACCGCCGCCGGGATCACTCTCGGCATGGACGAGCTGTACAAGTAAATCGATTCTAGAGGGCC
CGTTTAAACCCGCTGATCAGCCTCGACTGTGCCTTCTAGTTGCCAGCCATCTGTTGTTTGCCCCTCCCCC
GTGCCTTCCTTGACCCTGGAAGGTGCCACTCCCACTGTCCTTTCCTAATAAAATGAGGAAATTGCATCGC
ATTGTCTGAGTAGGTGTCATTCTATTCTGGGGGGTGGGGTGGGGCAGGACAGCAAGGGGGAGGATTGGGA
AGACAATAGCAGGCATGCTGGGGATGCGGTGGGCTCTATGGCTTCTGAGGCGGAAAGAACCAGCTGGGGC
TCTAGGGGGTATCCCC
[124 nt withheld, positions 5897-6020]
C
[91 nt withheld, positions 6022-6112]
A
[49 nt withheld, positions 6114-6162]
CCTTTGACGTTGGAGTCCACGTTCTTT
[37 nt withheld, positions 6190-6226]
ACCCTATCTCGGTCTATTCTTTTGATTTATAAGGGATTTTGCCGATTTCGGCCTATTGGTTAAAAAATGA
GCTGATTTAACAAAAATTTAACGCGAATTAATTCTGTGGAATGTGTGTCAGTTAGGGTGTGGAAAGTCCC
CAGGCTCCCCAGCAGGCAGAAGTATGCAAAGCATGCATCTCAATTAGTCAGCAACCAGGTGTGGAAAGTC
CCCAGGCTCCCCAGCAGGCAGAAGTATGCAAAGCATGCATCTCAATTAGTCAGCAACCATAGTCCCGCCC
CTAACTCCGCCCATCCCGCCCCTAACTCCGCCCAGTTCCGCCCATTCTCCGCCCCATGGCTGACTAATTT
TTTTTATTTATGCAGAGGCCGAGGCCGCCTCTGCCTCTGAGCTATTCCAGAAGTAGTGAGGAGGCTTTTT
TGGAGGCCTAGGCTTTTGCAAAAAGCTCCCGGGAGCTTGTATATCCATTTTCGGATCTGATCAAGAGACA
GGATGAGGATCGTTTCGCATGATTGAACAAGATGGATTGCACGCAGGTTCTCCGGCCGCTTGGGTGGAGA
GGCTATTCGGCTATGACTGGGCACAACAGACAATCGGCTGCTCTGATGCCGCCGTGTTCCGGCTGTCAGC
GCAGGGGCGCCCGGTTCTTTTTGTCAAGACCGACCTGTCCGGTGCCCTGAATGAACTGCAGGACGAGGCA
GCGCGGCTATCGTGGCTGGCCACGACGGGCGTTCCTTGCGCAGCTGTGCTCGACGTTGTCACTGAAGCGG
GAAGGGACTGGCTGCTATTGGGCGAAGTGCCGGGGCAGGATCTCCTGTCATCTCACCTTGCTCCTGCCGA
GAAAGTATCCATCATGGCTGATGCAATGCGGCGGCTGCATACGCTTGATCCGGCTACCTGCCCATTCGAC
CACCAAGCGAAACATCGCATCGAGCGAGCACGTACTCGGATGGAAGCCGGTCTTGTCGATCAGGATGATC
TGGACGAAGAGCATCAGGGGCTCGCGCCAGCCGAACTGTTCGCCAGGCTCAAGGCGCGCATGCCCGACGG
CGAGGATCTCGTCGTGACCCATGGCGATGCCTGCTTGCCGAATATCATGGTGGAAAATGGCCGCTTTTCT
GGATTCATCGACTGTGGCCGGCTGGGTGTGGCGGACCGCTATCAGGACATAGCGTTGGCTACCCGTGATA
TTGCTGAAGAGCTTGGCGGCGAATGGGCTGACCGCTTCCTCGTGCTTTACGGTATCGCCGCTCCCGATTC
GCAGCGCATCGCCTTCTATCGCCTTCTTGACGAGTTCTTCTGAGCGGGACTCTGGGGTTCGAAATGACCG
ACCAAGCGACGCCCAACCTGCCATCACGAGATTTCGATTCCACCGCCGCCTTCTATGAAAGGTTGGGCTT
CGGAATCGTTTTCCGGGACGCCGGCTGGATGATCCTCCAGCGCGGGGATCTCATGCTGGAGTTCTTCGCC
CACCCCAACTTGTTTATTGCAGCTTATAATGGTTACAAATAAAGCAATAGCATCACAAATTTCACAAATA
AAGCATTTTTTTCACTGCATTCTAGTTGTGGTTTGTCCAAACTCATCAATGTATCTTATCATGTCTGTAT
ACCGTCGACCTCTAGCTAGAGCTTGGCGTAATCATGGTCATAGCTGTTTCCTGTGTGAAATTGTTATCCG
CTCACAATTCCACACAACATACGAGCCGGAAGCATAAAGTGTAAAGCCTGGGGTGCCTAATGAGTGAGCT
AACTCACATTAATTGCGTTGCGCTCACTGCCCGCTTTCCAGTCGGGAAACCTGTCGTGCCAGCTGCATTA
ATGAATCGGCCAACGCGCGGGGAGAGGCGGTTTGCGTATTGGGCGCTCTTCCGCTTCCTCGCTCACTGAC
TCGCTGCGCTCGGTCGTTCGGCTGCGGCGAGCGGTATCAGCTCACTCAAAGGCGGTAATACGGTTATCCA
CAGAATCAGGGGATAACGCAGGAAAGAACATGTGAGCAAAAGGCCAGCAAAAGGCCAGGAACCGTAAAAA
GGCCGCGTTGCTGGCGTTTTTCCATAGGCTCCGCCCCCCTGACGAGCATCACAAAAATCGACGCTCAAGT
CAGAGGTGGCGAAACCCGACAGGACTATAAAGATACCAGGCGTTTCCCCCTGGAAGCTCCCTCGTGCGCT
CTCCTGTTCCGACCCTGCCGCTTACCGGATACCTGTCCGCCTTTCTCCCTTCGGGAAGCGTGGCGCTTTC
TCATAGCTCACGCTGTAGGTATCTCAGTTCGGTGTAGGTCGTTCGCTCCAAGCTGGGCTGTGTGCACGAA
CCCCCCGTTCAGCCCGACCGCTGCGCCTTATCCGGTAACTATCGTCTTGAGTCCAACCCGGTAAGACACG
ACTTATCGCCACTGGCAGCAGCCACTGGTAACAGGATTAGCAGAGCGAGGTATGTAGGCGGTGCTACAGA
GTTCTTGAAGTGGTGGCCTAACTACGGCTACACTAGAAGAACAGTATTTGGTATCTGCGCTCTGCTGAAG
CCAGTTACCTTCGGAAAAAGAGTTGGTAGCTCTTGATCCGGCAAACAAACCACCGCTGGTAGCGGTGGTT
TTTTTGTTTGCAAGCAGCAGATTACGCGCAGAAAAAAAGGATCTCAAGAAGATCCTTTGATCTTTTCTAC
GGGGTCTGACGCTCAGTGGAACGAAAACTCACGTTAAGGGATTTTGGTCATGAGATTATCAAAAAGGATC
TTCACCTAGATCCTTTTAAATTAAAAATGAAGTTTTAAATCAATCTAAAGTATATATGAGTAAACTTGGT
CTGACAGTTACCAATGCTTAATCAGTGAGGCACCTATCTCAGCGATCTGTCTATTTCGTTCATCCATAGT
TGCCTGACTCCCCGTCGTGTAGATAACTACGATACGGGAGGGCTTACCATCTGGCCCCAGTGCTGCAATG
ATACCGCGAGACCCACGCTCACCGGCTCCAGATTTATCAGCAATAAACCAGCCAGCCGGAAGGGCCGAGC
GCAGAAGTGGTCCTGCAACTTTATCCGCCTCCATCCAGTCTATTAATTGTTGCCGGGAAGCTAGAGTAAG
TAGTTCGCCAGTTAATAGTTTGCGCAACGTTGTTGCCATTGCTACAGGCATCGTGGTGTCACGCTCGTCG
TTTGGTATGGCTTCATTCAGCTCCGGTTCCCAACGATCAAGGCGAGTTACATGATCCCCCATGTTGTGCA
AAAAAGCGGTTAGCTCCTTCGGTCCTCCGATCGTTGTCAGAAGTAAGTTGGCCGCAGTGTTATCACTCAT
GGTTATGGCAGCACTGCATAATTCTCTTACTGTCATGCCATCCGTAAGATGCTTTTCTGTGACTGGTGAG
TACTCAACCAAGTCATTCTGAGAATAGTGTATGCGGCGACCGAGTTGCTCTTGCCCGGCGTCAATACGGG
ATAATACCGCGCCACATAGCAGAACTTTAAAAGTGCTCATCATTGGAAAACGTTCTTCGGGGCGAAAACT
CTCAAGGATCTTACCGCTGTTGAGATCCAGTTCGATGTAACCCACTCGTGCACCCAACTGATCTTCAGCA
TCTTTTACTTTCACCAGCGTTTCTGGGTGAGCAAAAACAGGAAGGCAAAATGCCGCAAAAAAGGGAATAA
GGGCGACACGGAAATGTTGAATACTCATACTCTTCCTTTTTCAATATTATTGAAGCATTTATCAGGGTTA
TTGTCTCATGAGCGGATACATATTTGAATGTATTTAGAAAAATAAACAAATAGGGGTTCCGCGCACATTT
CCCCGAA
Features (pLannotate 1.2.2; 23 found; start..end, strand, type, name):
     45..97      -  misc_feature   bom (fragment): basis of mobility region from pBR322
    252..631     +  enhancer       CMV enhancer: human cytomegalovirus immediate early enhancer
    632..835     +  promoter       CMV promoter: human cytomegalovirus (CMV) immediate early promoter
    831..864     +  LTR            5' LTR (truncated) (fragment): truncated 5' long terminal repeat (LTR) from HIV-1
    880..898     +  promoter       T7 promoter: promoter for bacteriophage T7 RNA polymerase
   1210..1226    -  promoter       gapdh promoter (fragment): glyceraldehyde-3-phosphate dehydrogenase promoter from Eggerthella lenta
   3592..4299    +  CDS            mTFP1: mTFP1 is a basic (constitutively fluorescent) cyan fluorescent protein published in 2006, derived from Clavularia sp.. It has low acid sensitivity.
   4315..4857    +  CDS            vcl (fragment): VINC_XENLA - Experimental evidence at transcript level: Swiss-Prot protein existence level 2. Involved in cell adhesion. May be involved in the attachment of the actin-based microfilaments to the plasma membrane. From Xenopus laevis (African clawed frog).
   4864..5580    +  CDS            mVenus: mVenus is a basic (constitutively fluorescent) yellow fluorescent protein published in 2006, derived from Aequorea victoria. It is reported to be a rapidly-maturing monomer with moderate acid sensitivity.
   5627..5851    +  polyA_signal   bGH poly(A) signal: bovine growth hormone polyadenylation signal
   5855..5876    +  promoter       SV40 promoter (fragment): SV40 enhancer and early promoter
   5897..6325    +  rep_origin     f1 ori (sequence partly withheld): f1 bacteriophage origin of replication; arrow indicates direction of (+) strand synthesis
   6339..6668    +  promoter       SV40 promoter: SV40 enhancer and early promoter
   6735..7526    +  CDS            neo: KKA2_KLEPN - Also known as kan, nptII. Experimental evidence at protein level: Swiss-Prot protein existence level 1. Resistance to kanamycin, neomycin, paromomycin, ribostamycin, butirosin and gentamicin B. From Klebsiella pneumoniae.
   7550..7708    +  CDS            ble (fragment): BLE_KLEPN - Experimental evidence at protein level: Swiss-Prot protein existence level 1. Binding protein with a strong affinity to the bleomycin family of antibiotics. Binds to CL990; an antimitotic-antibiotic compound. From Klebsiella pneumoniae.
   7703..7824    +  polyA_signal   SV40 poly(A) signal: SV40 polyadenylation signal
   7897..7913    -  protein_bind   lac operator: The lac repressor binds to the lac operator to inhibit transcription in E. coli. This inhibition can be relieved by adding lactose or isopropyl-β-D-thiogalactopyranoside (IPTG). lac repressor encoded by lacI
   7921..7951    -  promoter       lac promoter: promoter for the E. coli lac operon
   7966..7987    -  protein_bind   CAP binding site: CAP binding activates transcription in the presence of cAMP. E. coli catabolite activator protein
   8000..8092    -  CDS            lacI (fragment): lac repressor; lacI; The lac repressor binds to the lac operator to inhibit transcription in E. coli. This inhibition can be relieved by adding lactose or isopropyl-β-D-thiogalactopyranoside (IPTG).
   8275..8863    -  rep_origin     ori: high-copy-number ColE1/pMB1/pBR322/pUC origin of replication
   9034..9894    -  CDS            AmpR: β-lactamase; bla; confers resistance to ampicillin, carbenicillin, and related antibiotics
   9895..9999    -  promoter       AmpR promoter: bla
