[The description below was written by a language model from this plasmid's Addgene catalogue record and pLannotate feature annotations shown in this document.]
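Description:
pcDNA3.1-VcnCS-E1015A is a mammalian expression plasmid of roughly 10 kb, built on the pcDNA3.1 backbone, that encodes a vinculin conformation sensor (VcnCS) carrying a single point mutation. It is propagated in E. coli through a high-copy ColE1/pUC-type origin with β-lactamase (ampicillin) selection. It also has an f1 origin and an SV40 promoter-driven neomycin phosphotransferase cassette with an SV40 poly(A) signal, which can be used for G418 selection of transfected mammalian cells.

The roughly 4.7 kb insert was cloned between HindIII and XbaI. It is transcribed from the CMV immediate-early enhancer/promoter and terminated by the bovine growth hormone polyadenylation signal, and a T7 promoter lies just upstream of the insert. The insert is chicken vinculin (VCL) combined with synthetic fluorescent protein sequences. In the feature table, an mTFP1 cyan fluorescent protein follows a long unannotated stretch that presumably corresponds to the N-terminal portion of vinculin. Next comes a vinculin fragment, matched by homology to the Xenopus protein although the record gives chicken as the source, and then mVenus at the C-terminal end. With this cyan/yellow pair flanking the C-terminal region of vinculin, the design is consistent with a FRET-type readout of conformational change, although the record does not spell out the mechanism.

The E1015A substitution replaces glutamic acid 1015 with alanine and is described as a directionally asymmetric, force strengthening (DAFS) variant. The construct is intended for studying how vinculin–actin directional catch bonding relates to vinculin conformation in cells. A few short annotations (the HIV-1 LTR, gapdh promoter, ble and lacI fragments) look like incidental matches or backbone remnants rather than functional parts.
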