Addgene plasmid #213412: pcDNA3.1-VcnCS-E1015A
Purpose: Vinculin conformation sensor (VcnCS) with a single directionally asymmetric, force strengthening (DAFS) variant point mutation (E1015A).
Depositing lab: Brenton Hoffman. Depositing organization: Duke University. Publication: Molecular basis and cellular functions of vinculin-actin directional catch bonding. Chirasani VR, Khan MAI, Malavade JN, Dokholyan NV, Hoffman BD, Campbell SL. Nat Commun. 2023 Dec 14;14(1):8300. doi: 10.1038/s41467-023-43779-x. PubMed 38097542.
Backbone
  Vector backbone: pcDNA3.1
  Backbone size w/o insert (bp): 5333
  Total vector size (bp): 9991
  Vector type: Mammalian Expression
Growth in bacteria
  Bacterial resistance: Ampicillin, 100 μg/mL
  Growth temperature: 37°C
  Growth strain: DH5alpha
  Copy number: Unknown
Gene/Insert
  Gene/Insert name: VcnCS-E1015A (alt names: VinCS-E1015A; VinculinCS-E1015A)
  Species: G. gallus (chicken), Synthetic
  Insert size (bp): 4658
  Mutation: Mutated vinculin glutamic acid 1015 to alanine (E1015A)
  Entrez Gene: VCL (a.k.a. VINC1)
  Promoter: CMV
  Cloning method: Restriction Enzyme; 5′ cloning site HindIII (not destroyed); 3′ cloning site XbaI (not destroyed)
  Sequencing primers: 5′ CMV Forward; 3′ BGH Reverse
Terms and licenses: Academic/Nonprofit Terms; Industry Terms: Not Available to Industry
How to cite: pcDNA3.1-VcnCS-E1015A was a gift from Brenton Hoffman (Addgene plasmid # 213412 ; http://n2t.net/addgene:213412 ; RRID:Addgene_213412)
